Addgene plasmid #38787: K-p22
Depositing lab: David Wang. Depositing organization: Washington University in Saint Louis. Publication: Identification of MW polyomavirus, a novel polyomavirus in human stool. Siebrasse EA, Reyes A, Lim ES, Zhao G, Mkakosya RS, Manary MJ, Gordon JI, Wang D. J Virol. 2012 Jun 27. 10.1128/JVI.01210-12 PubMed 22740408.
Backbone
  Vector backbone: pCR4.0
  Backbone manufacturer: Invitrogen
  Backbone size w/o insert (bp): 3956
  Total vector size (bp): 5253
  Vector type: Bacterial Expression
Growth in bacteria
  Bacterial resistance: Ampicillin, 100 μg/mL
  Growth temperature: 37°C
  Growth strain: Top10
  Copy number: High Copy
Gene/Insert
  Gene/Insert name: 2545-3841 of MWPyV (alt name: Partial LTAg)
  Species: MW polyomavirus, strain WD976
  Insert size (bp): 1297
  Mutation: 5 SNPs in comparison to WD976
  GenBank ID: JQ898292
  Promoter: lac
  Cloning method: TOPO Cloning
  Sequencing primers: 5′ M13F; 3′ M13R
Terms and licenses: Academic/Nonprofit Terms; Industry Terms: Not Available to Industry
Depositor comments: Plasmid contains nucleotides 2545-3841 of GenBank ID JQ898292. The five nucleotide mismatches are at bp# 2545-2548 and 3838 when compared to this reference sequence.
How to cite: K-p22 was a gift from David Wang (Addgene plasmid # 38787 ; http://n2t.net/addgene:38787 ; RRID:Addgene_38787)
