[The description below was written by a language model from this plasmid's Addgene catalogue record.]
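Description:
K-p22 is a TOPO clone in the Invitrogen pCR4.0 backbone carrying a fragment of the MW polyomavirus (MWPyV) genome. The backbone is about 3.96 kb, and the 1,297 bp insert brings the whole plasmid to roughly 5.25 kb. It is a high-copy plasmid selected with ampicillin. Although it is catalogued as a bacterial expression vector with a lac promoter upstream of the cloning site, that arrangement is simply the standard layout of this type of TOPO cloning vector. Nothing in the record indicates that the viral fragment is meant to be expressed as protein. M13 forward and reverse primer sites flank the insert for sequencing. No feature table is provided, so other backbone elements cannot be confirmed from the record.

The insert spans nucleotides 2545–3841 of the MWPyV strain WD976 reference genome and is described as a partial large T antigen (LTAg) coding region. It differs from the reference at five positions: four at the very start of the fragment (2545–2548) and one near its end (3838). Because these mismatches sit at the extreme ends of the insert, they may derive from the amplification primers, but the record does not say so. The plasmid was deposited in connection with the identification of MWPyV as a novel polyomavirus in human stool. It most plausibly serves as a cloned segment of the viral genome for sequence confirmation or genome assembly, or as a reference or positive-control template for detecting this region, though the record does not state a specific use.
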