>Addgene plasmid #38787 | K-p22 | depositor partial sequence | sequence record 48834 | Insert sequence
CTGAAACACCAGTTGCTCCAGCAGCAAGATAATTTATTGTGAATTAATTCCAGAGTCTTGTTGTGTATCC
TCGTCAGCATCTACACATATTAAAATATCTTTCAATGGATCTTCTCCAGATTCTATGTTTCTTCTTATAT
CATGATACATTCCAAAGGGTACATATTTTTCAATTGTTTCTTTCCAATATCTTACATTATCATGAATTTC
AGGATGAAATGCAATTACAGGTTGCCACCAACAAAGAAGCAATAATAATGTAACACCACTTTGAACAATT
CTTTTTCTGAGCAACTCAGAATTTTTTTCCAAAGAATTTCTTAAGAACAACTTAGGCCTGAAATTTATAG
TTTTTATCATCCTAGCTTGCAAAGTTGGAGGAATAAAATAGTCATTCATAGTAATAATACCTGGAGGAAA
TATTTGGCTCTTTTTATTCACATGTTTTTTTTCAAGATTTACTTTTACACAACCATCCAAATGATCCCTT
AAATTATCTAAGTTGGACATACCCATTCCTGGAGTTAAAGATGAGTTAGAGCCCTCGTTTTGACCTTTTA
CATCTTCAAAAACAACCATATATTCATCAATTGCACAACCAATTTCAAAAGCTAACTTATCTGGAGGACA
GTTAACATTTAGAGTTTTTCCCCCAAGCAAATCAAGAATAGCAGCAGCTACAGTTGTTTTACCACTATTA
ATTGGGCCTTTAAATAAAACATATCTCCTCTTAGGTACATTTTCAGTCATGGCCTTTATTATAAATAAAA
TAATTTCATCAAAATGAGGCATCAATAATGATAACCAAGCTACTCCAGCCATGTATTGACAAATTTCAAC
CTCACCACAAATATCTTCCATTTTTTCAAACATATGTTTAAACCTTAATACCAACAGATGTTCTCTGGTA
CTTTCTAGTATTAATAATCTTCTCTGAGCAGTGACCCAGTCTGTAGCTTGCTGACAAATTGTTTTTTGAT
TTTTACAATCCTTAAAAAGTTTTGAATTAATATTTTGAGCTTCATGGAATTTATAATGGTGTTTTAATTT
TTTTTGTTCACATTTTGAGCACCCCTCTACATCTTTTGCAAAGTCTAATAACATTCCCATAAGTAGCAAG
GGATCCTCACATTGAACTTCTACTGCAAATTCACAAATTTGCTGCCAATTCACAACTTTATCTTTTTCTT
CCTCACAGAAATCTGTTTTACTTAAACCATGTTCCTGACTCTGTTTAATTAATTTAAAAGGAGTTTTACA
AAGAGCATAGTAACATTCATAGGCCTTTAAGCAGCCT
