>Addgene plasmid #38787 | K-p22 | addgene partial sequence | sequence record 51544 | M13rev
AAGGGACTAGTCCTGCAGGTTTAAACGAATTCGCCCTTCTGAAACACCAGTTGCTCCAGCAGCAAGATAA
TTTATTGTGAATTAATTCCAGAGTCTTGTTGTGTATCCTCGTCAGCATCTACACATATTAAAATATCTTT
CAATGGATCTTCTCCAGATTCTATGTTTCTTCTTATATCATGATACATTCCAAAGGGTACATATTTTTCA
ATTGTTTCTTTCCAATATCTTACATTATCATGAATTTCAGGATGAAATGCAATTACAGGTTGCCACCAAC
AAAGAAGCAATAATAATGTAACACCACTTTGAACAATTCTTTTTCTGAGCAACTCAGAATTTTTTTCCAA
AGAATTTCTTAAGAACAACTTAGGCCTGAAATTTATAGTTTTTATCATCCTAGCTTGCAAAGTTGGAGGA
ATAAAATAGTCATTCATAGTAATAATACCTGGAGGAAATATTTGGCTCTTTTTATTCACATGTTTTTTTT
CAAGATTTACTTTTACACAACCATCCAAATGATCCCTTAAATTATCTAAGTTGGACATACCCATTCCTGG
AGTTAAAGATGAGTTAGAGCCCTCGTTTTGACCTTTTACATCTTCAAAAACAACCATATATTCATCAATT
GCACAACCAATTTCAAAAGCTAACTTATCTGGAGGACAGTTAACATTTAGAGTTTTTCCCCCAAGCAAAT
CAAGAATAGCAGCAGCTACAGTTGTTTTACCACTA
