>Addgene plasmid #38787 | K-p22 | addgene partial sequence | sequence record 51712 | M13pUC-Fwd 5'-CCCAGTCACGACGTTGTAAAACG-3'
TATAGGGCGAATTGAATTTAGCGGCCGCGAATTCGCCCTTAGGCTGCTTAAAGGCCTATGAATGTTACTA
TGCTCTTTGTAAAACTCCTTTTAAATTAATTAAACAGAGTCAGGAACATGGTTTAAGTAAAACAGATTTC
TGTGAGGAAGAAAAAGATAAAGTTGTGAATTGGCAGCAAATTTGTGAATTTGCAGTAGAAGTTCAATGTG
AGGATCCCTTGCTACTTATGGGAATGTTATTAGACTTTGCAAAAGATGTAGAGGGGTGCTCAAAATGTGA
ACAAAAAAAATTAAAACACCATTATAAATTCCATGAAGCTCAAAATATTAATTCAAAACTTTTTAAGGAT
TGTAAAAATCAAAAAACAATTTGTCAGCAAGCTACAGACTGGGTCACTGCTCAGAGAAGATTATTAATAC
TAGAAAGTACCAGAGAACATCTGTTGGTATTAAGGTTTAAACATATGTTTGAAAAAATGGAAGATATTTG
TGGTGAGGTTGAAATTTGTCAATACATGGCTGGAGTAGCTTGGTTATCATTATTGATGCCTCATTTTGAT
GAAATTATTTTATTTATAATAAAGGCCATGACTGAAAATGTACCTAAGAGGAGATATGTTTTATTTAAAG
GCCCAATTAATAGTGGTAAAACAACTGTAGCTGCTGCTATTCTTGATTTGCTTGGGGGAAAAACTCTAAA
TGTTAACTGTCCTCCAGATAAGTTAGCTTTTGAAATTGGTTGTGC
